>Addgene plasmid #62293 | pDSAP | depositor full sequence | sequence record 102195 | pDSAP sequence 5456 bps
CTTTCCTGCGTTATCCCCTGATTCTGTGGATAACCGTATTACCGCCTTTGAGTGAGCTGATACCGCTCGC
CGCAGCCGAACGACCGAGCGCAGCGAGTCAGTGAGCGAGGAAGCGGAAGAGCGCCCAATACGCAAACCGC
CTCTCCCCGCGCGTTGGCCGATTCATTAATGCAGCTGGCACGACAGGTTTCCCGACTGGAAAGCGGGCAG
TGAGCGCAACGCAATTAATACGCGTACCGCTAGCATGGATGTTTTCCCAGTCACGACGTTGTAAAACGAC
GGCCAGTCTTAAGCTCGGGCCCCTACAGGTCACTAATACCATCTAAGTAGTTGATTCATAGTGACTGGAT
ATGTTGTGTTTTACAGTATTATGTAGTCTGTTTTTTATGCAAAATCTAATTTAATATATTGATATTTATA
TCATTTTACGTTTCTCGTTCAACTTTTCTATACAAAGTTGGTACCGGATCCAGAGACCCGCAACGCAATT
AATGTGAGTTAGCTCACTCATTAGGCACCCCAGGCTTTACACTTTATGCTTCCGGCTCGTATGTTGTGTG
GAATTGTGAGCGGATAACAATTTCACACAGGAAACAGCTATGACCATGATTACGCCAAGCGCGCAATTAA
CCCTCACTAAAGGGAACAAAAGCTGGAGCTCCACCGCGGTGGCGGCCGCTCTAGAACTAGTGGATCCCCC
GGGCTGCAGGAATTCGATATCAAGCTTATCGATACCGTCGACCTCGAGGGGGGGCCCGGTACCCAATTCG
CCCTATAGTGAGTCGTATTACGCGCGCTCACTGGCCGTCGTTTTACAACGTCGTGACTGGGAAAACCCTG
GCGTTACCCAACTTAATCGCCTTGCAGCACATCCCCCTTTCGCCAGCTGGCGTAATAGCGAAGAGGCCCG
CACCGATCGCCCTTCCCAACAGTTGCGCAGCCTGAATGGCGAATGGG
[124 nt withheld, positions 958-1081]
C
[91 nt withheld, positions 1083-1173]
A
[49 nt withheld, positions 1175-1223]
CCTTTGACGTTGGAGTCCACGTTCTTT
[37 nt withheld, positions 1251-1287]
ACCCTATCTCGGTCTATTCTTTTGATTTATAAGGGATTTTGCCGATTTCGGCCTATTGGTTAAAAAATGA
GCTGATTTAACAAAAATTTAACGCGGGTCTCCGCTTCTAGACATAATCAGCCATACCACATTTGTAGAGG
TTTTACTTGCTTTAAAAAACCTCCCACACCTCCCCCTGAACCTGAAACATAAAATGAATGCAATTGTTGT
TGTTAACTTGTTTATTGCAGCTTATAATGGTTACAAATAAAGCAATAGCATCACAAATTTCACAAATAAA
GCATTTTTCTTCACTGCATTCTAGTTGTGGTTTGTCCAAACTCATCAATGTATCTCGACGATGTAGGTCA
CAGTCTCGAAGCCGCGGTGCGGGTGCCAGGGCGTGCCCTTGGGCTCCCCGGGCGCGTACTCCACCTCACC
CATCTGGTCCATCATGATGAACGGGTCGAGGTGGCGGTAGTTGATCCCGGCGAACGCGCGGCGCACCGGG
AAGCCCTCGCCCTCGAAACCGCTGGGCGCGGTGGTCACGGTGAGCACGGGACGTGCGACGGCGTCGGCGG
GTGCGGATACGCGGGGCAGCGTCAGCGGGTTCTCGACGGTCACGGCGGGCAATTCCTGCAGACTTCCGGT
ATCTCGCGTTTGTTTGATCGCACGGTTCCCACAATGGTTAATTCGAGCTCGCCCGGGGATCTAATTCAAT
TAGAGACTAATTCAATTAGAGCTAATTCAATTAGGATCCAAGCTTATCGATTTCGATAAGCTTGATATCG
AATTCCTGCAGCCCGGGGGATCCACTAGTGGATCCCCCGGGCTGCAGGAATTCGATCATGATGATAAACA
ATGTATGGTGCTAATGTTGCTTCAACAACAATTCTGTTGAACTGTGTTTTCATGTTTGCCAACAAGCACC
TTTATACTCGGTGGCCTCCCCACCACCAACTTTTTTGCACTGCAAAAAAACACGCTTTTGCACGCGGGCC
CATACATAGTACAAACTCTACGTTTCGTAGACTATTTTACATAAATAGTCTACACCGTTGTATACGCTCC
AAATACACTACCACACATTGAACCTTTTTGCAGTGCAAAAAAGTACGTGTCGGCAGTCACGTAGGCCGGC
CTTATCGGGTCGCGTCCTGTCACGTACGAATCACATTATCGGACCGGACGAGTGTTGTCTTATCGTGACA
GGACGCCAGCTTCCTGTGTTGCTAACCGCAGCCGGACGCAACTCCTTATCGGAACAGGACGCGCCTCCAT
ATCAGCCGCGCGTTATCTCATGCGCGTGACCGGACACGAGGCGCCCGTCCCGCTTATCGCGCCTATAAAT
ACAGCCCGCAACGATCTGGTAAACACAGTTGAACAGCATCTGTTCGAATTAATTCGGGATCTGCCGGGCT
GCAGCACGTGTTGACAATTAATCATCGGCATAGTATATCGGCATAGTATAATACGACTCACTATAGGAGG
GCCACCATGACCGAGTACAAGCCCACGGTGCGCCTCGCCACCCGCGACGACGTCCCCAGGGCCGTACGCA
CCCTCGCCGCCGCGTTCGCCGACTACCCCGCCACGCGCCACACCGTCGATCCGGACCGCCACATCGAGCG
GGTCACCGAGCTGCAAGAACTCTTCCTCACGCGCGTCGGGCTCGACATCGGCAAGGTGTGGGTCGCGGAC
GACGGCGCCGCGGTGGCGGTCTGGACCACGCCGGAGAGCGTCGAAGCGGGGGCGGTGTTCGCCGAGATCG
GCCCGCGCATGGCCGAGTTGAGCGGTTCCCGGCTGGCCGCGCAGCAACAGATGGAAGGCCTCCTGGCGCC
GCACCGGCCCAAGGAGCCCGCGTGGTTCCTGGCCACCGTCGGCGTCTCGCCCGACCACCAGGGCAAGGGT
CTGGGCAGCGCCGTCGTGCTCCCCGGAGTGGAGGCGGCCGAGCGCGCCGGGGTGCCCGCCTTCCTGGAGA
CCTCCGCGCCCCGCAACCTCCCCTTCTACGAGCGGCTCGGCTTCACCGTCACCGCCGACGTCGAGGTGCC
CGAAGGACCGCGCACCTGGTGCATGACCCGCAAGCCCGGTGCCTGACTCGACCTCGAAACTTGTTTATTG
CAGCTTATAATGGTTACAAATAAAGCAATAGCATCACAAATTTCACAAATAAAGCATTTTTTTCACTGCA
TTCTAGTTGTGGTTTGTCCAAACTCATCAATGTATCTTATCATGTCTGGATCATGGGGGGGGCCCGGTAC
GGCGCGCCTAGAGCGGCCGCCACCGCGGTGGAGCTCGAGTACCCAGCTTTCTTGTACAAAGTTGGCATTA
TAAGAAAGCATTGCTTATCAATTTGTTGCAACGAACAGGTCACTATCAGTCAAAATAAAATCATTATTTG
CCATCCAGCTGCAGGGCGGCCGCGATATCCCCTATAGTGAGTCGTATTACATGGTCATAGCTGTTTCCTG
GCAGCTCTGGCCCGTGTCTCAAAATCTCTGATGTTACATTGCACAAGATAAAAATATATCATCATGAACA
ATAAAACTGTCTGCTTACATAAACAGTAATACAAGGGGTGTTATGAGCCATATTCAACGGGAAACGTCGA
GGCCGCGATTAAATTCCAACATGGATGCTGATTTATATGGGTATAAATGGGCTCGCGATAATGTCGGGCA
ATCAGGTGCGACAATCTATCGCTTGTATGGGAAGCCCGATGCGCCAGAGTTGTTTCTGAAACATGGCAAA
GGTAGCGTTGCCAATGATGTTACAGATGAGATGGTCAGACTAAACTGGCTGACGGAATTTATGCCTCTTC
CGACCATCAAGCATTTTATCCGTACTCCTGATGATGCATGGTTACTCACCACTGCGATCCCCGGAAAAAC
AGCATTCCAGGTATTAGAAGAATATCCTGATTCAGGTGAAAATATTGTTGATGCGCTGGCAGTGTTCCTG
CGCCGGTTGCATTCGATTCCTGTTTGTAATTGTCCTTTTAACAGCGATCGCGTATTTCGTCTCGCTCAGG
CGCAATCACGAATGAATAACGGTTTGGTTGATGCGAGTGATTTTGATGACGAGCGTAATGGCTGGCCTGT
TGAACAAGTCTGGAAAGAAATGCATAAACTTTTGCCATTCTCACCGGATTCAGTCGTCACTCATGGTGAT
TTCTCACTTGATAACCTTATTTTTGACGAGGGGAAATTAATAGGTTGTATTGATGTTGGACGAGTCGGAA
TCGCAGACCGATACCAGGATCTTGCCATCCTATGGAACTGCCTCGGTGAGTTTTCTCCTTCATTACAGAA
ACGGCTTTTTCAAAAATATGGTATTGATAATCCTGATATGAATAAATTGCAGTTTCATTTGATGCTCGAT
GAGTTTTTCTAATCAGAATTGGTTAATTGGTTGTAACACTGGCAGAGCATTACGCTGACTTGACGGGACG
GCGCAAGCTCATGACCAAAATCCCTTAACGTGAGTTACGCGTCGTTCCACTGAGCGTCAGACCCCGTAGA
AAAGATCAAAGGATCTTCTTGAGATCCTTTTTTTCTGCGCGTAATCTGCTGCTTGCAAACAAAAAAACCA
CCGCTACCAGCGGTGGTTTGTTTGCCGGATCAAGAGCTACCAACTCTTTTTCCGAAGGTAACTGGCTTCA
GCAGAGCGCAGATACCAAATACTGTTCTTCTAGTGTAGCCGTAGTTAGGCCACCACTTCAAGAACTCTGT
AGCACCGCCTACATACCTCGCTCTGCTAATCCTGTTACCAGTGGCTGCTGCCAGTGGCGATAAGTCGTGT
CTTACCGGGTTGGACTCAAGACGATAGTTACCGGATAAGGCGCAGCGGTCGGGCTGAACGGGGGGTTCGT
GCACACAGCCCAGCTTGGAGCGAACGACCTACACCGAACTGAGATACCTACAGCGTGAGCTATGAGAAAG
CGCCACGCTTCCCGAAGGGAGAAAGGCGGACAGGTATCCGGTAAGCGGCAGGGTCGGAACAGGAGAGCGC
ACGAGGGAGCTTCCAGGGGGAAACGCCTGGTATCTTTATAGTCCTGTCGGGTTTCGCCACCTCTGACTTG
AGCGTCGATTTTTGTGATGCTCGTCAGGGGGGCGGAGCCTATGGAAAAACGCCAGCAACGCGGCCTTTTT
ACGGTTCCTGGCCTTTTGCTGGCCTTTTGCTCACATGTT
Features (pLannotate 1.2.2; 24 found; start..end, strand, type, name):
    121..213     +  CDS            lacI (fragment): lac repressor; lacI; The lac repressor binds to the lac operator to inhibit transcription in E. coli. This inhibition can be relieved by adding lactose or isopropyl-β-D-thiogalactopyranoside (IPTG).
    251..287     -  CDS            lacZα (fragment): LacZα fragment of β-galactosidase; lacZ fragment
    337..461     -  protein_bind   attR4: mutant version of attR; recombination site for the Gateway® LR reaction LR Clonase™
    490..511     +  protein_bind   CAP binding site: CAP binding activates transcription in the presence of cAMP. E. coli catabolite activator protein
    526..556     +  promoter       lac promoter: promoter for the E. coli lac operon
    564..580     +  protein_bind   lac operator: The lac repressor binds to the lac operator to inhibit transcription in E. coli. This inhibition can be relieved by adding lactose or isopropyl-β-D-thiogalactopyranoside (IPTG). lac repressor encoded by lacI
    625..643     +  promoter       T3 promoter: promoter for bacteriophage T3 RNA polymerase
    656..763     +  misc_feature   MCS: pBluescript multiple cloning site
    772..790     -  promoter       T7 promoter: promoter for bacteriophage T7 RNA polymerase
    798..953     +  CDS            lacZα (fragment): LacZα fragment of β-galactosidase; lacZ fragment
    958..1316    +  rep_origin     f1 ori (sequence partly withheld): f1 bacteriophage origin of replication; arrow indicates direction of (+) strand synthesis
   1399..1479    +  CDS            large T antigen (fragment): large T antigen from SV40 (simian virus 40)
   1502..1622    +  polyA_signal   SV40 poly(A) signal: SV40 polyadenylation signal
   1642..1711    +  protein_bind   attB: attB site for the φC31 integrase (Groth et al., 2000) phage φC31 integrase
   2040..2086    -  misc_feature   MCS (fragment): pBluescript multiple cloning site
   2114..2661    +  promoter       OpIE-2 promoter: immediate-early gene 2 from the Orgyia pseudotsugata multicapsid nucleopolyhedrovirus; strong constitutive baculovirus promoter for insect cell expression
   2697..2744    +  promoter       EM7 promoter: synthetic bacterial promoter&nbsp
   2764..3363    +  CDS            PuroR: puromycin N-acetyltransferase; pac from Streptomyces alboniger; confers resistance to puromycin
   3375..3509    +  polyA_signal   SV40 poly(A) signal: SV40 polyadenylation signal
   3535..3563    -  misc_feature   MCS (fragment): pBluescript multiple cloning site
   3568..3667    -  protein_bind   attL2: mutant version of attL; recombination site for the Gateway® LR reaction LR Clonase™
   3698..3716    -  promoter       T7 promoter: promoter for bacteriophage T7 RNA polymerase
   3850..4659    +  CDS            KanR: aminoglycoside phosphotransferase; aph(3')-Ia; confers resistance to kanamycin in bacteria or G418 (Geneticin®) in eukaryotes
   4806..5394    +  rep_origin     ori: high-copy-number ColE1/pMB1/pBR322/pUC origin of replication
