[The description below was written by a language model from this plasmid's Addgene catalogue record and pLannotate feature annotations shown in this document.]
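Description:
pDSAP is an empty insect transgenesis backbone of 5,456 bp, built on the Gateway donor vector pDONR P4r-P3r. It is designed for Golden Gate assembly of inserts followed by site-specific integration into a genomic docking site. It replicates in E. coli from a high-copy ColE1/pUC-type origin and is selected with kanamycin through an aminoglycoside phosphotransferase gene. An f1 phage origin is also annotated within the lacZ region, and remnants of the Gateway attR4 and attL2 sites from the parental vector flank the engineered region.

The cloning site is a pBluescript-derived lacZα cassette, comprising the CAP site, lac promoter and operator, a multiple cloning site flanked by T3 and T7 promoters, and the lacZα coding fragment. According to the record it is bordered by BsaI sites, so BsaI-based Golden Gate assembly replaces the cassette with the insert and correct clones can be picked by blue-white screening. The M13 sequencing primer sites occur twice in the empty vector and become unique only after the cassette is replaced. An SV40 polyadenylation signal lies immediately downstream to terminate transcripts from the assembled transgene, which must bring its own promoter.

Next comes a φC31 attB site, which allows φC31 integrase to recombine the plasmid into a matching attP docking site in the insect genome. Transgenic animals or cells are selected with puromycin. The pac gene (puromycin N-acetyltransferase) is driven by the constitutive baculovirus OpIE2 promoter, preceded by a bacterial EM7 promoter and followed by a second SV40 poly(A) signal. The associated publication describes tools for Anopheles gambiae mosquito transgenesis.
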