Addgene plasmid #62293: pDSAP
Purpose: (Empty Backbone) docking site transgenesis plasmid for GoldenGate Cloning and insect transgenesis, Puromycin resistance marker
Depositing lab: Eric Marois. Depositing organization: CNRS UPR 9022, INSERM U1257, Réponse immunitaire chez le moustique anophèle vecteur du paludisme. Publication: Tools for Anopheles gambiae Transgenesis. Volohonsky G, Terenzi O, Soichot J, Naujoks DA, Nolan T, Windbichler N, Kapps D, Smidler AL, Vittu A, Costa G, Steinert S, Levashina EA, Blandin SA, Marois E. G3 (Bethesda). 2015 Apr 13. pii: g3.115.016808. doi: 10.1534/g3.115.016808. PubMed 25869647.
Backbone
  Vector backbone: pDONR P4r-P3r
  Backbone manufacturer: Invitrogen
  Backbone size (bp): 5456
  Modifications to backbone: LacZ cassette for blue-white selection flanked by BsaI sites for GoldenGate cloning of inserts. SV40 terminator. OpIE2-pac puromycin resistance marker to select transgenic insects.
  Vector type: Insect Expression
Growth in bacteria
  Bacterial resistance: Kanamycin, 50 μg/mL
  Growth temperature: 37°C
  Growth strain: DH5alpha
  Copy number: High Copy
Gene/Insert
  Sequencing primers: 5′ M13F (after cloning! present twice before cloning); 3′ M13R (after cloning! present twice before cloning)
Terms and licenses: Academic/Nonprofit Terms; Industry Terms: Not Available to Industry
How to cite: pDSAP was a gift from Eric Marois (Addgene plasmid # 62293 ; http://n2t.net/addgene:62293 ; RRID:Addgene_62293)
