>Addgene plasmid #62293 | pDSAP | addgene partial sequence | sequence record 104220 | F1ori-F 5'-GTGGACTCTTGTTCCAAACTGG-3'
CCTATCTCGGTCTATTCTTTTGATTTATAAGGGATTTTGCCGATTTCGGCCTATTGGTTAAAAAATGAGC
TGATTTAACAAAAATTTAACGCGGGTCTCCGCTTCTAGACATAATCAGCCATACCACATTTGTAGAGGTT
TTACTTGCTTTAAAAAACCTCCCACACCTCCCCCTGAACCTGAAACATAAAATGAATGCAATTGTTGTTG
TTAACTTGTTTATTGCAGCTTATAATGGTTACAAATAAAGCAATAGCATCACAAATTTCACAAATAAAGC
ATTTTTCTTCACTGCATTCTAGTTGTGGTTTGTCCAAACTCATCAATGTATCTCGACGATGTAGGTCACA
GTCTCGAAGCCGCGGTGCGGGTGCCAGGGCGTGCCCTTGGGCTCCCCGGGCGCGTACTCCACCTCACCCA
TCTGGTCCATCATGATGAACGGGTCGAGGTGGCGGTAGTTGATCCCGGCGAACGCGCGGCGCACCGGGAA
GCCCTCGCCCTCGAAACCGCTGGGCGCGGTGGTCACGGTGAGCACGGGACGTGCGACGGCGTCGGCGGGT
GCGGATACGCGGGGCAGCGTCAGCGGGTTCTCGACGGTCACGGCGGGCAATTCCTGCAGACTTCCGGTAT
CTCGCGTTTGTTTGATCGCACGGTTCCCACAATGGTTAATTCGAGCTCGCCCGGGGATCTAATTCAATTA
GAGACTAATTCAATTAGAGCTAATTCAATTAGGATCCAAGCTTATCGATTTCGATAAGCTTGATATCGAA
TTCCTGCAGC
