>Addgene plasmid #62293 | pDSAP | addgene partial sequence | sequence record 104221 | pUC-4 5'-CAGTGAGCGAGGAAGCGGAAGAGCGCCCAA-3'
GCAAACCGCCTCTCCCCGCGCGTTGGCCGATTCATTAATGCAGCTGGCACGACAGGTTTCCCGACTGGAA
AGCGGGCAGTGAGCGCAACGCAATTAATACGCGTACCGCTAGCATGGATGTTTTCCCAGTCACGACGTTG
TAAAACGACGGCCAGTCTTAAGCTCGGGCCCCTACAGGTCACTAATACCATCTAAGTAGTTGATTCATAG
TGACTGGATATGTTGTGTTTTACAGTATTATGTAGTCTGTTTTTTATGCAAAATCTAATTTAATATATTG
ATATTTATATCATTTTACGTTTCTCGTTCAACTTTTCTATACAAAGTTGGTACCGGATCCAGAGACCCGC
AACGCAATTAATGTGAGTTAGCTCACTCATTAGGCACCCCAGGCTTTACACTTTATGCTTCCGGCTCGTA
TGTTGTGTGGAATTGTGAGCGGATAACAATTTCACACAGGAAACAGCTATGACCATGATTACGCCAAGCG
CGCAATTAACCCTCACTAAAGGGAACAAAAGCTGGAGCTCCACCGCGGTGGCGGCCGCTCTAGAACTAGT
GGATCCCCCGGGCTGCAGGAATTCGATATCAAGCTTATCGATACCGTCGACCTCGAGGGGGGGCCCGGTA
CCCAATTCGCCCTATAGTGAGTCGTATTACGCGCGCTCACTGGCCGTCGTTTTACAACGTCGTGACTGGG
AAAACCCTGGCGTTACCCAACTTAATCGCCTTGCAGCACATCCCCCTTTCGCCAGCTGGCGTAATA
