>Addgene plasmid #62293 | pDSAP | addgene partial sequence | sequence record 104222 | pENTR1A-3 5'-GTAACATCAGAGATTTTGAGACAC-3'
AGCTGCCAGGAAACAGCTATGACCATGTAATACGACTCACTATAGGGGATATCGCGGCCGCCCTGCAGCT
GGATGGCAAATAATGATTTTATTTTGACTGATAGTGACCTGTTCGTTGCAACAAATTGATAAGCAATGCT
TTCTTATAATGCCAACTTTGTACAAGAAAGCTGGGTACTCGAGCTCCACCGCGGTGGCGGCCGCTCTAGG
CGCGCCGTACCGGGCCCCCCCCATGATCCAGACATGATAAGATACATTGATGAGTTTGGACAAACCACAA
CTAGAATGCAGTGAAAAAAATGCTTTATTTGTGAAATTTGTGATGCTATTGCTTTATTTGTAACCATTAT
AAGCTGCAATAAACAAGTTTCGAGGTCGAGTCAGGCACCGGGCTTGCGGGTCATGCACCAGGTGCGCGGT
CCTTCGGGCACCTCGACGTCGGCGGTGACGGTGAAGCCGAGCCGCTCGTAGAAGGGGAGGTTGCGGGGCG
CGGAGGTCTCCAGGAAGGCGGGCACCCCGGCGCGCTCGGCCGCCTCCACTCCGGGGAGCACGACGGCGCT
GCCCAGACCCTTGCCCTGGTGGTCGGGCGAGACGCCGACGGTGGCCAGGAACCACGCGGGCTCCTTGGGC
CGGTGCGGCGCCAGGAGGCCTTCCATCTGTTGCTGCGCGGCCAGCCGGGAACCGCTCAACTCGGCCATGC
GCGGGCCGATCTCGGCGAACACCGCCCCCGCTTCGACGCTCTCCGGCGTGGTCCAGACCGCCACCGCGGC
GCCGTCGTCCGCGACCCACACCTTGCCGATGTCGAGCCCGACGCGCGTGAGGAAGAGTTCTTGCAGCTCG
GTGACCCGCTCGATGTGGCGGTCCGGATCGACGGTGTGGCGCGTGGCGGG
